Addgene plasmid #81702: pDONR223_PIK3CA_p.D1045V
Purpose: Gateway Donor vector containing PIK3CA, part of the Target Accelerator Plasmid Collection.
Depositing lab: Jesse Boehm & William Hahn & David Root. Depositing organization: Broad Institute. Publication: Systematic Functional Interrogation of Rare Cancer Variants Identifies Oncogenic Alleles. Kim E, Ilic N, Shrestha Y, Zou L, Kamburov A, Zhu C, Yang X, Lubonja R, Tran N, Nguyen C, Lawrence MS, Piccioni F, Bagul M, Doench JG, Chouinard CR, Wu X, Hogstrom L, Natoli T, Tamayo P, Horn H, Corsello SM, Lage K, Root DE, Subramanian A, Golub TR, Getz G, Boehm JS, Hahn WC. Cancer Discov. 2016 Jul;6(7):714-26. doi: 10.1158/2159-8290.CD-16-0160. Epub 2016 May 4. PubMed 27147599.
Backbone
  Vector backbone: pDONR223
  Backbone manufacturer: Invitrogen
  Backbone size w/o insert (bp): 2790
  Vector type: Gateway Entry vector
Growth in bacteria
  Bacterial resistance: Spectinomycin, 50 μg/mL
  Growth temperature: 37°C
  Growth strain: DH5alpha
  Copy number: High Copy
Gene/Insert
  Gene/Insert name: PIK3CA (alt name: NM_006218.3)
  Species: H. sapiens (human)
  Mutation: D1045V
  Entrez Gene: PIK3CA (a.k.a. CCM4, CLAPO, CLOVE, CWS5, HMH, MCAP, MCM, MCMTC, PI3K, PI3K-alpha, p110-alpha)
  Promoter: None
  Cloning method: Gateway Cloning
  Sequencing primers: 5′ M13pUC-fwd; 3′ M13-Rev
Terms and licenses: Academic/Nonprofit Terms; Industry Terms: Not Available to Industry
Depositor comments: Closed state: stop codon immediately follows insert
How to cite: pDONR223_PIK3CA_p.D1045V was a gift from Jesse Boehm & William Hahn & David Root (Addgene plasmid # 81702 ; http://n2t.net/addgene:81702 ; RRID:Addgene_81702)
