[The description below was written by a language model from this plasmid's Addgene catalogue record and pLannotate feature annotations shown in this document.]
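Description:
pDONR223_PIK3CA_p.D1045V is a Gateway entry clone built on the Invitrogen pDONR223 backbone, carrying the human PIK3CA open reading frame (reference transcript NM_006218.3) with the missense substitution D1045V. It is a bacterial propagation and shuttling plasmid rather than an expression vector. The sequenced record is 6,000 nt and contains a high-copy ColE1/pUC-type origin of replication and an aadA (SmR) aminoglycoside adenylyltransferase gene that provides spectinomycin selection in E. coli. Short annotated fragments of lacI, lacZα, a gentamicin resistance gene and an integron Pc promoter appear to be backbone remnants rather than functional units. The rrnB T1 and T2 terminators lie upstream of the cloning site, where they would insulate the insert from read-through transcription.

The PIK3CA coding sequence encodes the p110-alpha catalytic subunit of phosphoinositide 3-kinase, which converts PtdIns(4,5)P2 to PIP3 and thereby recruits AKT1 and PDPK1 to the membrane. It is flanked on both sides by attL recombination sites. The annotation tool labels both as attL3, a mutant attL, but their function is the same: LR Clonase recombination moves the ORF in a defined orientation into any compatible destination vector. The record lists no promoter for the insert. A T7 promoter sits just outside the downstream attL site, pointing back toward the insert in the antisense direction. The clone is in the "closed" configuration, with a stop codon immediately after the ORF, so it yields native or N-terminally tagged protein but not C-terminal fusions. It belongs to the Target Accelerator Plasmid Collection, assembled for the systematic functional testing of rare cancer-associated variants to identify oncogenic alleles.
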