Features (pLannotate 1.2.2; 12 found; start..end, strand, type, name):
     22..610     +  rep_origin     ori: high-copy-number ColE1/pMB1/pBR322/pUC origin of replication
    793..885     +  CDS            lacI (fragment): lac repressor; lacI; The lac repressor binds to the lac operator to inhibit transcription in E. coli. This inhibition can be relieved by adding lactose or isopropyl-β-D-thiogalactopyranoside (IPTG).
    940..967     -  terminator     rrnB T2 terminator: transcription terminator T2 from the E. coli rrnB gene
   1099..1142    +  terminator     rrnB T1 terminator: Escherichia coli rrnB; transcription terminator T1 from the E. coli rrnB gene
   1189..1225    -  CDS            lacZα (fragment): LacZα fragment of β-galactosidase; lacZ fragment
   1242..1337    +  protein_bind   attL3: mutant version of attL; recombination site for the Gateway® LR reaction LR Clonase™
   1343..4546    +  CDS            PIK3CA: PK3CA_HUMAN - Experimental evidence at protein level: Swiss-Prot protein existence level 1. Phosphoinositide-3-kinase (PI3K) phosphorylates phosphatidylinositol (PI) and its phosphorylated derivatives at position 3 of the inositol ring to produce 3-phosphoinositides (PubMed:15135396, PubMed:23936502, PubMed:28676499). Uses ATP and PtdIns(4,5)P2 (phosphatidylinositol 4,5-bisphosphate) to generate phosphatidylinositol 3,4,5-trisphosphate (PIP3) (PubMed:15135396, PubMed:28676499). PIP3 plays a key role by recruiting PH domain- containing proteins to the membrane, including AKT1 and PDPK1, activat
   4554..4649    -  protein_bind   attL3: mutant version of attL; recombination site for the Gateway® LR reaction LR Clonase™
   4668..4686    -  promoter       T7 promoter: promoter for bacteriophage T7 RNA polymerase
   4876..4899    +  promoter       Pc promoter (fragment): intI1 (promoter lies within the coding sequence); class 1 integron promoter
   5075..5131    +  CDS            GmR (fragment): gentamycin acetyltransferase; aacC1; confers resistance to gentamycin
   5138..5929    +  CDS            SmR: aminoglycoside adenylyltransferase (Murphy, 1985); aadA; confers resistance to spectinomycin and streptomycin
>Addgene plasmid #81702 | pDONR223_PIK3CA_p.D1045V | addgene full sequence | sequence record 168630 | Addgene NGS Result
AGAAAAGATCAAAGGATCTTCTTGAGATCCTTTTTTTCTGCGCGTAATCTGCTGCTTGCAAACAAAAAAA
CCACCGCTACCAGCGGTGGTTTGTTTGCCGGATCAAGAGCTACCAACTCTTTTTCCGAAGGTAACTGGCT
TCAGCAGAGCGCAGATACCAAATACTGTTCTTCTAGTGTAGCCGTAGTTAGGCCACCACTTCAAGAACTC
TGTAGCACCGCCTACATACCTCGCTCTGCTAATCCTGTTACCAGTGGCTGCTGCCAGTGGCGATAAGTCG
TGTCTTACCGGGTTGGACTCAAGACGATAGTTACCGGATAAGGCGCAGCGGTCGGGCTGAACGGGGGGTT
CGTGCACACAGCCCAGCTTGGAGCGAACGACCTACACCGAACTGAGATACCTACAGCGTGAGCTATGAGA
AAGCGCCACGCTTCCCGAAGGGAGAAAGGCGGACAGGTATCCGGTAAGCGGCAGGGTCGGAACAGGAGAG
CGCACGAGGGAGCTTCCAGGGGGAAACGCCTGGTATCTTTATAGTCCTGTCGGGTTTCGCCACCTCTGAC
TTGAGCGTCGATTTTTGTGATGCTCGTCAGGGGGGCGGAGCCTATGGAAAAACGCCAGCAACGCGGCCTT
TTTACGGTTCCTGGCCTTTTGCTGGCCTTTTGCTCACATGTTCTTTCCTGCGTTATCCCCTGATTCTGTG
GATAACCGTATTACCGCCTTTGAGTGAGCTGATACCGCTCGCCGCAGCCGAACGACCGAGCGCAGCGAGT
CAGTGAGCGAGGAAGCGGAAGAGCGCCCAATACGCAAACCGCCTCTCCCCGCGCGTTGGCCGATTCATTA
ATGCAGCTGGCACGACAGGTTTCCCGACTGGAAAGCGGGCAGTGAGCGCAACGCAATTAATACGCGTACC
GCTAGCCAGGAAGAGTTTGTAGAAACGCAAAAAGGCCATCCGTCAGGATGGCCTTCTGCTTAGTTTGATG
CCTGGCAGTTTATGGCGGGCGTCCTGCCCGCCACCCTCCGGGCCGTTGCTTCACAACGTTCAAATCCGCT
CCCGGCGGATTTGTCCTACTCAGGAGAGCGTTCACCGACAAACAACAGATAAAACGAAAGGCCCAGTCTT
CCGACTGAGCCTTTCGTTTTATTTGATGCCTGGCAGTTCCCTACTCTCGCGTTAACGCTAGCATGGATGT
TTTCCCAGTCACGACGTTGTAAAACGACGGCCAGTCTTAAGCTCGGGCCCCAAATAATGATTTTATTTTG
ACTGATAGTGACCTGTTCGTTGCAACAAATTGATGAGCAATGCTTTTTTATAATGCCAACTTTGTACAAA
AAAGTTGGCACCATGCCTCCACGACCATCATCAGGTGAACTGTGGGGCATCCACTTGATGCCCCCAAGAA
TCCTAGTAGAATGTTTACTACCAAATGGAATGATAGTGACTTTAGAATGCCTCCGTGAGGCTACATTAAT
AACCATAAAGCATGAACTATTTAAAGAAGCAAGAAAATACCCCCTCCATCAACTTCTTCAAGATGAATCT
TCTTACATTTTCGTAAGTGTTACTCAAGAAGCAGAAAGGGAAGAATTTTTTGATGAAACAAGACGACTTT
GTGACCTTCGGCTTTTTCAACCCTTTTTAAAAGTAATTGAACCAGTAGGCAACCGTGAAGAAAAGATCCT
CAATCGAGAAATTGGTTTTGCTATCGGCATGCCAGTGTGTGAATTTGATATGGTTAAAGATCCAGAAGTA
CAGGACTTCCGAAGAAATATTCTGAACGTTTGTAAAGAAGCTGTGGATCTTAGGGACCTCAATTCACCTC
ATAGTAGAGCAATGTATGTCTATCCTCCAAATGTAGAATCTTCACCAGAATTGCCAAAGCACATATATAA
TAAATTAGATAAAGGGCAAATAATAGTGGTGATCTGGGTAATAGTTTCTCCAAATAATGACAAGCAGAAG
TATACTCTGAAAATCAACCATGACTGTGTACCAGAACAAGTAATTGCTGAAGCAATCAGGAAAAAAACTC
GAAGTATGTTGCTATCCTCTGAACAACTAAAACTCTGTGTTTTAGAATATCAGGGCAAGTATATTTTAAA
AGTGTGTGGATGTGATGAATACTTCCTAGAAAAATATCCTCTGAGTCAGTATAAGTATATAAGAAGCTGT
ATAATGCTTGGGAGGATGCCCAATTTGATGTTGATGGCTAAAGAAAGCCTTTATTCTCAACTGCCAATGG
ACTGTTTTACAATGCCATCTTATTCCAGACGCATTTCCACAGCTACACCATATATGAATGGAGAAACATC
TACAAAATCCCTTTGGGTTATAAATAGTGCACTCAGAATAAAAATTCTTTGTGCAACCTACGTGAATGTA
AATATTCGAGACATTGATAAGATCTATGTTCGAACAGGTATCTACCATGGAGGAGAACCCTTATGTGACA
ATGTGAACACTCAAAGAGTACCTTGTTCCAATCCCAGGTGGAATGAATGGCTGAATTATGATATATACAT
TCCTGATCTTCCTCGTGCTGCTCGACTTTGCCTTTCCATTTGCTCTGTTAAAGGCCGAAAGGGTGCTAAA
GAGGAACACTGTCCATTGGCATGGGGAAATATAAACTTGTTTGATTACACAGACACTCTAGTATCTGGAA
AAATGGCTTTGAATCTTTGGCCAGTACCTCATGGATTAGAAGATTTGCTGAACCCTATTGGTGTTACTGG
ATCAAATCCAAATAAAGAAACTCCATGCTTAGAGTTGGAGTTTGACTGGTTCAGCAGTGTGGTAAAGTTC
CCAGATATGTCAGTGATTGAAGAGCATGCCAATTGGTCTGTATCCCGAGAAGCAGGATTTAGCTATTCCC
ACGCAGGACTGAGTAACAGACTAGCTAGAGACAATGAATTAAGGGAAAATGACAAAGAACAGCTCAAAGC
AATTTCTACACGAGATCCTCTCTCTGAAATCACTGAGCAGGAGAAAGATTTTCTATGGAGTCACAGACAC
TATTGTGTAACTATCCCCGAAATTCTACCCAAATTGCTTCTGTCTGTTAAATGGAATTCTAGAGATGAAG
TAGCCCAGATGTATTGCTTGGTAAAAGATTGGCCTCCAATCAAACCTGAACAGGCTATGGAACTTCTGGA
CTGTAATTACCCAGATCCTATGGTTCGAGGTTTTGCTGTTCGGTGCTTGGAAAAATATTTAACAGATGAC
AAACTTTCTCAGTATTTAATTCAGCTAGTACAGGTCCTAAAATATGAACAATATTTGGATAACTTGCTTG
TGAGATTTTTACTGAAGAAAGCATTGACTAATCAAAGGATTGGGCACTTTTTCTTTTGGCATTTAAAATC
TGAGATGCACAATAAAACAGTTAGCCAGAGGTTTGGCCTGCTTTTGGAGTCCTATTGTCGTGCATGTGGG
ATGTATTTGAAGCACCTGAATAGGCAAGTCGAGGCAATGGAAAAGCTCATTAACTTAACTGACATTCTCA
AACAGGAGAAGAAGGATGAAACACAAAAGGTACAGATGAAGTTTTTAGTTGAGCAAATGAGGCGACCAGA
TTTCATGGATGCTCTACAGGGCTTTCTGTCTCCTCTAAACCCTGCTCATCAACTAGGAAACCTCAGGCTT
GAAGAGTGTCGAATTATGTCCTCTGCAAAAAGGCCACTGTGGTTGAATTGGGAGAACCCAGACATCATGT
CAGAGTTACTGTTTCAGAACAATGAGATCATCTTTAAAAATGGGGATGATTTACGGCAAGATATGCTAAC
ACTTCAAATTATTCGTATTATGGAAAATATCTGGCAAAATCAAGGTCTTGATCTTCGAATGTTACCTTAT
GGTTGTCTGTCAATCGGTGACTGTGTGGGACTTATTGAGGTGGTGCGAAATTCTCACACTATTATGCAAA
TTCAGTGCAAAGGCGGCTTGAAAGGTGCACTGCAGTTCAACAGCCACACACTACATCAGTGGCTCAAAGA
CAAGAACAAAGGAGAAATATATGATGCAGCCATTGACCTGTTTACACGTTCATGTGCTGGATACTGTGTA
GCTACCTTCATTTTGGGAATTGGAGATCGTCACAATAGTAACATCATGGTGAAAGACGATGGACAACTGT
TTCATATAGATTTTGGACACTTTTTGGATCACAAGAAGAAAAAATTTGGTTATAAACGAGAACGTGTGCC
ATTTGTTTTGACACAGGATTTCTTAATAGTGATTAGTAAAGGAGCCCAAGAATGCACAAAGACAAGAGAA
TTTGAGAGGTTTCAGGAGATGTGTTACAAGGCTTATCTAGCTATTCGACAGCATGCCAATCTCTTCATAA
ATCTTTTCTCAATGATGCTTGGCTCTGGAATGCCAGAACTACAATCTTTTGATGACATTGCATACATTCG
AAAGACCCTAGCCTTAGATAAAACTGAGCAAGAGGCTTTGGAGTATTTCATGAAACAAATGAATGTTGCA
CATCATGGTGGCTGGACAACAAAAATGGATTGGATCTTCCACACAATTAAACAGCATGCATTGAACTGAT
TGCCAACTTTCTTGTACAAAGTTGGCATTATAAGAAAGCATTGCTTATCAATTTGTTGCAACGAACAGGT
CACTATCAGTCAAAATAAAATCATTATTTGCCATCCAGCTGATATCCCCTATAGTGAGTCGTATTACATG
GTCATAGCTGTTTCCTGGCAGCTCTGGCCCGTGTCTCAAAATCTCTGATGTTACATTGCACAAGATAAAA
ATATATCATCATGCCTCCTCTAGACCAGCCAGGACAGAAATGCCTCGACTTCGCTGCTACCCAAGGTTGC
CGGGTGACGCACACCGTGGAAACGGATGAAGGCACGAACCCAGTGGACATAAGCCTGTTCGGTTCGTAAG
CTGTAATGCAAGTAGCGTATGCGCTCACGCAACTGGTCCAGAACCTTGACCGAACGCAGCGGTGGTAACG
GCGCAGTGGCGGTTTTCATGGCTTGTTATGACTGTTTTTTTGGGGTACAGTCTATGCCTCGGGCATCCAA
GCAGCAAGCGCGTTACGCCGTGGGTCGATGTTTGATGTTATGGAGCAGCAACGATGTTACGCAGCAGGGC
AGTCGCCCTAAAACAAAGTTAAACATTATGAGGGAAGCGGTGATCGCCGAAGTATCGACTCAACTATCAG
AGGTAGTTGGCGTCATCGAGCGCCATCTCGAACCGACGTTGCTGGCCGTACATTTGTACGGCTCCGCAGT
GGATGGCGGCCTGAAGCCACACAGTGATATTGATTTGCTGGTTACGGTGACCGTAAGGCTTGATGAAACA
ACGCGGCGAGCTTTGATCAACGACCTTTTGGAAACTTCGGCTTCCCCTGGAGAGAGCGAGATTCTCCGCG
CTGTAGAAGTCACCATTGTTGTGCACGACGACATCATTCCGTGGCGTTATCCAGCTAAGCGCGAACTGCA
ATTTGGAGAATGGCAGCGCAATGACATTCTTGCAGGTATCTTCGAGCCAGCCACGATCGACATTGATCTG
GCTATCTTGCTGACAAAAGCAAGAGAACATAGCGTTGCCTTGGTAGGTCCAGCGGCGGAGGAACTCTTTG
ATCCGGTTCCTGAACAGGATCTATTTGAGGCGCTAAATGAAACCTTAACGCTATGGAACTCGCCGCCCGA
CTGGGCTGGCGATGAGCGAAATGTAGTGCTTACGTTGTCCCGCATTTGGTACAGCGCAGTAACCGGCAAA
ATCGCGCCGAAGGATGTCGCTGCCGACTGGGCAATGGAGCGCCTGCCGGCCCAGTATCAGCCCGTCATAC
TTGAAGCTAGACAGGCTTATCTTGGACAAGAAGAAGATCGCTTGGCCTCGCGCGCAGATCAGTTGGAAGA
ATTTGTCCACTACGTGAAAGGCGAGATCACCAAGGTAGTCGGCAAATAACCCTCGAGCCACCCATGACCA
AAATCCCTTAACGTGAGTTACGCGTCGTTCCACTGAGCGTCAGACCCCGT
