>Addgene plasmid #81702 | pDONR223_PIK3CA_p.D1045V | depositor partial sequence | sequence record 155021 | Insert sequence
ATGCCTCCACGACCATCATCAGGTGAACTGTGGGGCATCCACTTGATGCCCCCAAGAATCCTAGTAGAAT
GTTTACTACCAAATGGAATGATAGTGACTTTAGAATGCCTCCGTGAGGCTACATTAATAACCATAAAGCA
TGAACTATTTAAAGAAGCAAGAAAATACCCCCTCCATCAACTTCTTCAAGATGAATCTTCTTACATTTTC
GTAAGTGTTACTCAAGAAGCAGAAAGGGAAGAATTTTTTGATGAAACAAGACGACTTTGTGACCTTCGGC
TTTTTCAACCCTTTTTAAAAGTAATTGAACCAGTAGGCAACCGTGAAGAAAAGATCCTCAATCGAGAAAT
TGGTTTTGCTATCGGCATGCCAGTGTGTGAATTTGATATGGTTAAAGATCCAGAAGTACAGGACTTCCGA
AGAAATATTCTGAACGTTTGTAAAGAAGCTGTGGATCTTAGGGACCTCAATTCACCTCATAGTAGAGCAA
TGTATGTCTATCCTCCAAATGTAGAATCTTCACCAGAATTGCCAAAGCACATATATAATAAATTAGATAA
AGGGCAAATAATAGTGGTGATCTGGGTAATAGTTTCTCCAAATAATGACAAGCAGAAGTATACTCTGAAA
ATCAACCATGACTGTGTACCAGAACAAGTAATTGCTGAAGCAATCAGGAAAAAAACTCGAAGTATGTTGC
TATCCTCTGAACAACTAAAACTCTGTGTTTTAGAATATCAGGGCAAGTATATTTTAAAAGTGTGTGGATG
TGATGAATACTTCCTAGAAAAATATCCTCTGAGTCAGTATAAGTATATAAGAAGCTGTATAATGCTTGGG
AGGATGCCCAATTTGATGTTGATGGCTAAAGAAAGCCTTTATTCTCAACTGCCAATGGACTGTTTTACAA
TGCCATCTTATTCCAGACGCATTTCCACAGCTACACCATATATGAATGGAGAAACATCTACAAAATCCCT
TTGGGTTATAAATAGTGCACTCAGAATAAAAATTCTTTGTGCAACCTACGTGAATGTAAATATTCGAGAC
ATTGATAAGATCTATGTTCGAACAGGTATCTACCATGGAGGAGAACCCTTATGTGACAATGTGAACACTC
AAAGAGTACCTTGTTCCAATCCCAGGTGGAATGAATGGCTGAATTATGATATATACATTCCTGATCTTCC
TCGTGCTGCTCGACTTTGCCTTTCCATTTGCTCTGTTAAAGGCCGAAAGGGTGCTAAAGAGGAACACTGT
CCATTGGCATGGGGAAATATAAACTTGTTTGATTACACAGACACTCTAGTATCTGGAAAAATGGCTTTGA
ATCTTTGGCCAGTACCTCATGGATTAGAAGATTTGCTGAACCCTATTGGTGTTACTGGATCAAATCCAAA
TAAAGAAACTCCATGCTTAGAGTTGGAGTTTGACTGGTTCAGCAGTGTGGTAAAGTTCCCAGATATGTCA
GTGATTGAAGAGCATGCCAATTGGTCTGTATCCCGAGAAGCAGGATTTAGCTATTCCCACGCAGGACTGA
GTAACAGACTAGCTAGAGACAATGAATTAAGGGAAAATGACAAAGAACAGCTCAAAGCAATTTCTACACG
AGATCCTCTCTCTGAAATCACTGAGCAGGAGAAAGATTTTCTATGGAGTCACAGACACTATTGTGTAACT
ATCCCCGAAATTCTACCCAAATTGCTTCTGTCTGTTAAATGGAATTCTAGAGATGAAGTAGCCCAGATGT
ATTGCTTGGTAAAAGATTGGCCTCCAATCAAACCTGAACAGGCTATGGAACTTCTGGACTGTAATTACCC
AGATCCTATGGTTCGAGGTTTTGCTGTTCGGTGCTTGGAAAAATATTTAACAGATGACAAACTTTCTCAG
TATTTAATTCAGCTAGTACAGGTCCTAAAATATGAACAATATTTGGATAACTTGCTTGTGAGATTTTTAC
TGAAGAAAGCATTGACTAATCAAAGGATTGGGCACTTTTTCTTTTGGCATTTAAAATCTGAGATGCACAA
TAAAACAGTTAGCCAGAGGTTTGGCCTGCTTTTGGAGTCCTATTGTCGTGCATGTGGGATGTATTTGAAG
CACCTGAATAGGCAAGTCGAGGCAATGGAAAAGCTCATTAACTTAACTGACATTCTCAAACAGGAGAAGA
AGGATGAAACACAAAAGGTACAGATGAAGTTTTTAGTTGAGCAAATGAGGCGACCAGATTTCATGGATGC
TCTACAGGGCTTTCTGTCTCCTCTAAACCCTGCTCATCAACTAGGAAACCTCAGGCTTGAAGAGTGTCGA
ATTATGTCCTCTGCAAAAAGGCCACTGTGGTTGAATTGGGAGAACCCAGACATCATGTCAGAGTTACTGT
TTCAGAACAATGAGATCATCTTTAAAAATGGGGATGATTTACGGCAAGATATGCTAACACTTCAAATTAT
TCGTATTATGGAAAATATCTGGCAAAATCAAGGTCTTGATCTTCGAATGTTACCTTATGGTTGTCTGTCA
ATCGGTGACTGTGTGGGACTTATTGAGGTGGTGCGAAATTCTCACACTATTATGCAAATTCAGTGCAAAG
GCGGCTTGAAAGGTGCACTGCAGTTCAACAGCCACACACTACATCAGTGGCTCAAAGACAAGAACAAAGG
AGAAATATATGATGCAGCCATTGACCTGTTTACACGTTCATGTGCTGGATACTGTGTAGCTACCTTCATT
TTGGGAATTGGAGATCGTCACAATAGTAACATCATGGTGAAAGACGATGGACAACTGTTTCATATAGATT
TTGGACACTTTTTGGATCACAAGAAGAAAAAATTTGGTTATAAACGAGAACGTGTGCCATTTGTTTTGAC
ACAGGATTTCTTAATAGTGATTAGTAAAGGAGCCCAAGAATGCACAAAGACAAGAGAATTTGAGAGGTTT
CAGGAGATGTGTTACAAGGCTTATCTAGCTATTCGACAGCATGCCAATCTCTTCATAAATCTTTTCTCAA
TGATGCTTGGCTCTGGAATGCCAGAACTACAATCTTTTGATGACATTGCATACATTCGAAAGACCCTAGC
CTTAGATAAAACTGAGCAAGAGGCTTTGGAGTATTTCATGAAACAAATGAATGTTGCACATCATGGTGGC
TGGACAACAAAAATGGATTGGATCTTCCACACAATTAAACAGCATGCATTGAAC
